>Addgene plasmid #154884 | PB-SRT-Puro | addgene full sequence | sequence record 307160 | Addgene NGS Result
GCTGGGGCCGCCGCGTGCGAATCTGGTGGCACCTTCGCGCCTGTCTCGCTGCTTTCGATAAGTCTCTAGC
CATTTAAAATTTTTGATGACCTGCTGCGACGCTTTTTTTCTGGCAAGATAGTCTTGTAAATGCGGGCCAA
GATCTGCACACTGGTATTTCGGTTTTTGGGGCCGCGGGCGGCGACGGGGCCCGTGCGTCCCAGCGCACAT
GTTCGGCGAGGCGGGGCCTGCGAGCGCGGCCACCGAGAATCGGACGGGGGTAGTCTCAAGCTGGCCGGCC
TGCTCTGGTGCCTGGCCTCGCGCCGCCGTGTATCGCCCCGCCCTGGGCGGCAAGGCTGGCCCGGTCGGCA
CCAGTTGCGTGAGCGGAAAGATGGCCGCTTCCCGGCCCTGCTGCAGGGAGCTCAAAATGGAGGACGCGGC
GCTCGGGAGAGCGGGCGGGTGAGTCACCCACACAAAGGAAAAGGGCCTTTCCGTCCTCAGCCGTCGCTTC
ATGTGACTCCACGGAGTACCGGGCGCCGTCCAGGCACCTCGATTAGTTCTCGAGCTTTTGGAGTACGTCG
TCTTTAGGTTGGGGGGAGGGGTTTTATGCGATGGAGTTTCCCCACACTGAGTGGGTGGAGACTGAAGTTA
GGCCAGCTTGGCACTTGATGTAATTCTCCTTGGAATTTGCCCTTTTTGAGTTTGGATCTTGGTTCATTCT
CAAGCCTCAGACAGTGGTTCAAAGTTTTTTTCTTCCATTTCAGGTGTCGTGAAAACTACGCCACCATGAC
CGAGTACAAGCCCACGGTGCGCCTCGCCACCCGCGACGACGTCCCCAGGGCCGTACGCACCCTCGCCGCC
GCGTTCGCCGACTACCCCGCCACGCGCCACACCGTCGATCCGGACCGCCACATCGAGCGGGTCACCGAGC
TGCAAGAACTCTTCCTCACGCGCGTCGGGCTCGACATCGGCAAGGTGTGGGTCGCGGACGACGGCGCCGC
GGTGGCGGTCTGGACCACGCCGGAGAGCGTCGAAGCGGGGGCGGTGTTCGCCGAGATCGGCCCGCGCATG
GCCGAGTTGAGCGGTTCCCGGCTGGCCGCGCAGCAACAGATGGAAGGCCTCCTGGCGCCGCACCGGCCCA
AGGAGCCCGCGTGGTTCCTGGCCACCGTCGGCGTCTCGCCCGACCACCAGGGCAAGGGTCTGGGCAGCGC
CGTCGTGCTCCCCGGAGTGGAGGCGGCCGAGCGCGCCGGGGTGCCCGCCTTCCTGGAGACCTCCGCGCCC
CGCAACCTCCCCTTCTACGAGCGGCTCGGCTTCACCGTCACCGCCGACGTCGAGGTGCCCGAAGGACCGC
GCACCTGGTGCATGACCCGCAAGCCCGGTGCCTGATAACAACTCGAGTACCGGCTTAAGTGATAGATCGG
AAGAGCGGTTCAGCAGGAATGCCGAGACCGGTTTAAACTCAGTGTCCATAGCGACGCCGGCGCGATAAGC
TATCTATAACAAGAAAATATATATATAATAAGTTATCACGTAAGTAGAACATGAAATAACAATATAATTA
TCGTATGAGTTAAATCTTAAAAGTCACGTAAAAGATAATCATGCGTCATTTTGACTCACGCGGTCGTTAT
AGTTCAAAATCAGTGACACTTACCGCATTGACAAGCACGCCTCACGGGAGCTCCAAGCGGCGACTGAGAT
GTCCTAAATGCACAGCGACGGATTCGCGCTATTTAGAAAGAGAGAGCAATATTTCAAGAATGCATGCGTC
AATTTTACGCAGACTATCTTTCTAGGGTTAAGAGCTCCTGAGATGCAGGTACATCCCACTGATGAGTCCC
AAATAGGACGAAACGCGCTTCGGTGCGTCTGGGATTCCACTGCTATCCACGCGGCCGCACGGCATTACGT
TAGACGTCTAGGCCACACCACCCTGAAGGCGCCTGCTCGCCTCTGATCTGTTGAAGCTAAGCAGGGTCGG
TCCTGGTTAGTACTTGGATGGGACTCCGCCTGGTAATAGCCGGTACCGTAGGCTTGCATGGTCATAGCTG
TTTCCTTGCGTATTGGGCGCTCTCCGCTTCCTCGCTCACTGACTCGCTGCGCTCGGTCGTTCGGGTAAAG
CCTGGGGTGCCTAATGAGCAAAAGGCCAGCAAAAGGCCAGGAACCGTAAAAAGGCCGCGTTGCTGGCGTT
TTTCCATAGGCTCCGCCCCCCTGACGAGCATCACAAAAATCGACGCTCAAGTCAGAGGTGGCGAAACCCG
ACAGGACTATAAAGATACCAGGCGTTTCCCCCTGGAAGCTCCCTCGTGCGCTCTCCTGTTCCGACCCTGC
CGCTTACCGGATACCTGTCCGCCTTTCTCCCTTCGGGAAGCGTGGCGCTTTCTCATAGCTCACGCTGTAG
GTATCTCAGTTCGGTGTAGGTCGTTCGCTCCAAGCTGGGCTGTGTGCACGAACCCCCCGTTCAGCCCGAC
CGCTGCGCCTTATCCGGTAACTATCGTCTTGAGTCCAACCCGGTAAGACACGACTTATCGCCACTGGCAG
CAGCCACTGGTAACAGGATTAGCAGAGCGAGGTATGTAGGCGGTGCTACAGAGTTCTTGAAGTGGTGGCC
TAACTACGGCTACACTAGAAGAACAGTATTTGGTATCTGCGCTCTGCTGAAGCCAGTTACCTTCGGAAAA
AGAGTTGGTAGCTCTTGATCCGGCAAACAAACCACCGCTGGTAGCGGTGGTTTTTTTGTTTGCAAGCAGC
AGATTACGCGCAGAAAAAAAGGATCTCAAGAAGATCCTTTGATCTTTTCTACGGGGTCTGACGCTCAGTG
GAACGAAAACTCACGTTAAGGGATTTTGGTCATGAGATTATCAAAAAGGATCTTCACCTAGATCCTTTTA
AATTAAAAATGAAGTTTTAAATCAATCTAAAGTATATATGAGTAAACTTGGTCTGACAGTTACCAATGCT
TAATCAGTGAGGCACCTATCTCAGCGATCTGTCTATTTCGTTCATCCATAGTTGCCTGACTCCCCGTCGT
GTAGATAACTACGATACGGGAGGGCTTACCATCTGGCCCCAGTGCTGCAATGATACCGCGAGAACCACGC
TCACCGGCTCCAGATTTATCAGCAATAAACCAGCCAGCCGGAAGGGCCGAGCGCAGAAGTGGTCCTGCAA
CTTTATCCGCCTCCATCCAGTCTATTAATTGTTGCCGGGAAGCTAGAGTAAGTAGTTCGCCAGTTAATAG
TTTGCGCAACGTTGTTGCCATTGCTACAGGCATCGTGGTGTCACGCTCGTCGTTTGGTATGGCTTCATTC
AGCTCCGGTTCCCAACGATCAAGGCGAGTTACATGATCCCCCATGTTGTGCAAAAAAGCGGTTAGCTCCT
TCGGTCCTCCGATCGTTGTCAGAAGTAAGTTGGCCGCAGTGTTATCACTCATGGTTATGGCAGCACTGCA
TAATTCTCTTACTGTCATGCCATCCGTAAGATGCTTTTCTGTGACTGGTGAGTACTCAACCAAGTCATTC
TGAGAATAGTGTATGCGGCGACCGAGTTGCTCTTGCCCGGCGTCAATACGGGATAATACCGCGCCACATA
GCAGAACTTTAAAAGTGCTCATCATTGGAAAACGTTCTTCGGGGCGAAAACTCTCAAGGATCTTACCGCT
GTTGAGATCCAGTTCGATGTAACCCACTCGTGCACCCAACTGATCTTCAGCATCTTTTACTTTCACCAGC
GTTTCTGGGTGAGCAAAAACAGGAAGGCAAAATGCCGCAAAAAAGGGAATAAGGGCGACACGGAAATGTT
GAATACTCATACTCTTCCTTTTTCAATATTATTGAAGCATTTATCAGGGTTATTGTCTCATGAGCGGATA
CATATTTGAATGTATTTAGAAAAATAAACAAATAGGGGTTCCGCGCACATTTCCCCGAAAAGTGCCACCT
AAATTGTAAGCGTTAATATTTTGTTAAAATTCGCGTTAAATTTTTGTTAAATCAGCTCATTTTTTAACCA
ATAGGCCGAAATCGGCAAAATCCCTTATAAATCAAAAGAATAGACCGAGATAGGGTTGAGTGGCCGCTAC
AGGGCGCTCCCATTCGCCATTCAGGCTGCGCAACTGTTGGGAAGGGCGTTTCGGTGCGGGCCTCTTCGCT
ATTACGCCAGCTGGCGAAAGGGGGATGTGCTGCAAGGCGATTAAGTTGGGTAACGCCAGGGTTTTCCCAG
TCACGACGTTGTAAAACGACGGCCAGTGAGCGCGACGTAATACGACTCACTATAGGGCGAATTGGCGGAA
GGCCGTCAAGGCCGCATTTAACCCTAGAAAGATAATCATATTGTGACGTACGTTAAAGATAATCATGTGT
AAAATTGACGCATGTGTTTTATCGGTCTGTATATCGAGGTTTATTTATTAATTTGAATAGATATTAAGTT
TTATTATATTTACACTTACATACTAATAATAAATTCAACAAACAATTTATTTATGTTTATTTATTTATTA
AAAAAAACAAAAACTCAAAATTTCTTCTATAAAGTAACAAAACTTTTATCGAATTCCTGCAGCCCAGCTT
GATCTTAGGTCCCTCGACGAATTCTCTAGAGAAGAGCATGCGTGAGGCTCCGGTGCCCGTCAGTGGGCAG
AGCGCACATCGCCCACAGTCCCCGAGAAGTTGGGGGGAGGGGTCGGCAATTGAACCGGTGCCTAGAGAAG
GTGGCGCGGGGTAAACTGGGAAAGTGATGTCGTGTACTGGCTCCGCCTTTTTCCCGAGGGTGGGGGAGAA
CCGTATATAAGTGCAGTAGTCGCCGTGAACGTTCTTTTTCGCAACGGGTTTGCCGCCAGAACACAGGTAA
GTGCCGTGTGTGGTTCCCGCGGGCCTGGCCTCTTTACGGGTTATGGCCCTTGCGTGCCTTGAATTACTTC
CACGCCCCTGGCTGCAGTACGTGATTCTTGATCCCGAGCTTCGGGTTGGAAGTGGGTGGGAGAGTTCGAG
GCCTTGCGCTTAAGGAGCCCCTTCGCCTCGTGCTTGAGTTGAGGCCTGGCTTGGGC
Features (pLannotate 1.2.2; 14 found; start..end, strand, type, name):
    540..743     +  intron         EF-1α intron A: truncated intron upstream of the start codon of human EF-1α
    766..1365    +  CDS            PuroR: puromycin N-acetyltransferase; pac from Streptomyces alboniger; confers resistance to puromycin
   1802..1854    +  ncRNA          Hammerhead 1: Accession: RF00163 - Hammerhead ribozyme (type I)
   1895..2013    +  ncRNA          5S rRNA: Accession: RF00001 - 5S ribosomal RNA
   2053..2093    -  rep_origin     RSF ori (fragment): Plasmids containing the RSF 1030 origin of replication can be propagated in E. coli cells that contain additional plasmids with compatible origins.
   2171..2759    -  rep_origin     ori: high-copy-number ColE1/pMB1/pBR322/pUC origin of replication
   2930..3790    -  CDS            AmpR: β-lactamase; bla; confers resistance to ampicillin, carbenicillin, and related antibiotics
   3791..3895    -  promoter       AmpR promoter: bla
   3921..4052    -  rep_origin     M13 ori (fragment): M13 bacteriophage origin of replication; arrow indicates direction of (+) strand synthesis
   4073..4229    -  CDS            lacZα (fragment): LacZα fragment of β-galactosidase; lacZ fragment
   4238..4256    +  promoter       T7 promoter: promoter for bacteriophage T7 RNA polymerase
   4527..4545    -  misc_feature   MCS (fragment): pBluescript multiple cloning site
   4615..4826    +  promoter       EF-1α core promoter: core promoter for human elongation factor EF-1α
   4827..5026    +  intron         EF-1α intron A (fragment): intron upstream of the start codon of human EF-1α
