[The description below was written by a language model from this plasmid's Addgene catalogue record and pLannotate feature annotations shown in this document.]
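Description:
PB-SRT-Puro is a 5,026 nt mammalian expression and transposon donor plasmid carrying a piggyBac "self-reporting transposon" (SRT) with a puromycin marker, built by Gibson cloning for mammalian calling cards experiments. The backbone is recorded as unknown, but the annotated remnants (a lacZα fragment, a T7 promoter, a pBluescript multiple cloning site fragment and an M13 origin fragment) suggest a pBluescript-type cloning vector. It is propagated in E. coli at high copy from a ColE1/pUC-type origin and selected with ampicillin through the β-lactamase gene and its native promoter. A short hit to the RSF origin is probably only a sequence-similarity fragment.

The payload is a human EF-1α core promoter followed by EF-1α intron A sequence, which the annotation splits because it spans the numbering origin of the circular record. This drives the puromycin N-acetyltransferase coding sequence, allowing selection of mammalian cells. Downstream of the marker, the table lists a type I hammerhead ribozyme and a hit to 5S rRNA. The role of these elements is not given in the record, though a self-cleaving ribozyme placed there would be expected to cut transcripts made from the unintegrated plasmid. The piggyBac terminal repeats that define the transposon are not annotated, nor is any polyadenylation signal. No transposase is encoded, so piggyBac transposase must be supplied separately.

In the calling cards approach, a transcription factor linked to the transposase directs transposon insertion near its binding sites. An SRT is designed so that transcription from the integrated element reads out into flanking genomic DNA, letting insertion sites be mapped from RNA. According to the associated publication title, this allows gene expression and transcription factor binding to be read out together in single cells.
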