Addgene plasmid #154884: PB-SRT-Puro
Purpose: piggyBac self-reporting transposon with puromycin marker for mammalian calling cards
Depositing lab: Joseph Dougherty & Rob Mitra. Depositing organization: Washington University in Saint Louis. Publication: Self-Reporting Transposons Enable Simultaneous Readout of Gene Expression and Transcription Factor Binding in Single Cells. Moudgil A, Wilkinson MN, Chen X, He J, Cammack AJ, Vasek MJ, Lagunas T Jr, Qi Z, Lalli MA, Guo C, Morris SA, Dougherty JD, Mitra RD. Cell. 2020 Aug 20;182(4):992-1008.e21. doi: 10.1016/j.cell.2020.06.037. Epub 2020 Jul 24. PubMed 32710817.
Backbone
  Vector backbone: Unknown
  Vector type: Mammalian Expression ; Transposon
  Selectable markers: Puromycin
Growth in bacteria
  Bacterial resistance: Ampicillin, 100 μg/mL
  Growth temperature: 37°C
  Growth strain: DH5alpha
  Copy number: High Copy
Gene/Insert
  Gene/Insert name: piggyBac SRT
  Cloning method: Gibson Cloning
Terms and licenses: Academic/Nonprofit Terms; Industry Terms: Not Available to Industry
Depositor comments: Mitra Lab accession number: pRM1304
How to cite: PB-SRT-Puro was a gift from Joseph Dougherty & Rob Mitra (Addgene plasmid # 154884 ; http://n2t.net/addgene:154884 ; RRID:Addgene_154884)
